Addgene plasmid #126517: p-mCherry-C1-MerMAID5
Purpose: Anion-conducting Channelrhodopsin with near-complete desensitization in continuous light. Codon-optimized for mammalian expression (human/mouse).
Depositing lab: Peter Hegemann. Depositing organization: Humboldt-Universitaet zu Berlin. Publication: MerMAIDs: a family of metagenomically discovered marine anion-conducting and intensely desensitizing channelrhodopsins. Oppermann J, Fischer P, Silapetere A, Liepe B, Rodriguez-Rozada S, Flores-Uribe J, Peter E, Keidel A, Vierock J, Kaufmann J, Broser M, Luck M, Bartl F, Hildebrandt P, Simon Wiegert J, Beja O, Hegemann P, Wietek J. Nat Commun. 2019 Jul 25;10(1):3315. doi: 10.1038/s41467-019-11322-6. PubMed 31346176.
Backbone
  Vector backbone: pEGFP-C1
  Backbone size w/o insert (bp): 3986
  Vector type: Mammalian Expression
  Selectable markers: Neomycin (select with G418)
Growth in bacteria
  Bacterial resistance: Kanamycin, 50 μg/mL
  Growth temperature: 37°C
  Growth strain: DH5alpha
  Copy number: High Copy
Gene/Insert
  Gene/Insert name: MerMAID5
  Species: Synthetic
  Insert size (bp): 999
  Promoter: CMV (+ enhancer)
  Tag / fusion protein: mCherry (C terminal on insert)
  Cloning method: Restriction Enzyme; 5′ cloning site NheI (not destroyed); 3′ cloning site BshTI (not destroyed)
  Sequencing primers: 5′ CMV-fwd: GCAAATGGGCGGTAGGCGT or EGFP-N1-fwd: GAGGTCTATATAAGCAGAGC; 3′ EGFP-C1-rev: AACCATTATAAGCTGCAATAAAC
Terms and licenses: Academic/Nonprofit Terms; Industry Terms: Not Available to Industry
Depositor comments: Please visit https://www.biorxiv.org/content/early/2019/04/12/607804.full.pdf for BioRxiv preprint.
How to cite: p-mCherry-C1-MerMAID5 was a gift from Peter Hegemann (Addgene plasmid # 126517 ; http://n2t.net/addgene:126517 ; RRID:Addgene_126517)
