[The description below was written by a language model from this plasmid's Addgene catalogue record and pLannotate feature annotations shown in this document.]
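Description:
p-mCherry-C1-MerMAID5 is a mammalian expression plasmid built on the pEGFP-C1 backbone, in which the fluorescent protein is mCherry rather than EGFP. It carries a synthetic coding sequence for MerMAID5, codon-optimized for human and mouse cells. MerMAID5 belongs to a family of marine channelrhodopsins discovered metagenomically. These channels conduct anions and desensitize almost completely under continuous illumination. The roughly 1 kb insert was cloned between NheI and BshTI sites directly downstream of the human cytomegalovirus immediate-early enhancer and promoter. It sits in front of mCherry, so the opsin is made with mCherry fused to its C-terminus. The feature table does not annotate the opsin itself, but the unannotated gap between the CMV promoter and the mCherry coding sequence matches the recorded insert size. Remnants of the multiple cloning site follow mCherry, and the transcript is terminated by the SV40 polyadenylation signal.

The plasmid is propagated in E. coli at high copy from a ColE1/pUC-type origin, and an f1 origin is also present. A single Tn5 aminoglycoside phosphotransferase gene (NeoR/KanR) provides both selection markers. A bacterial promoter drives it for kanamycin resistance in E. coli. The SV40 enhancer/early promoter, paired with the HSV TK polyadenylation signal, drives it for G418 selection in mammalian cells. The short large T antigen, ble and bGH poly(A) fragments in the annotation appear to be partial matches rather than functional elements.

The record supports use for transient or stable expression of fluorescently tagged MerMAID5 in mammalian cells. The mCherry tag allows expressing cells to be identified, for example for characterizing the channel's light-gated anion currents or for transient optogenetic inhibition.
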