Features (pLannotate 1.2.2; 14 found; start..end, strand, type, name):
     45..348     +  enhancer       CMV enhancer: human cytomegalovirus immediate early enhancer
    349..552     +  promoter       CMV promoter: human cytomegalovirus (CMV) immediate early promoter
   1591..2299    +  CDS            mCherry (fragment): monomeric derivative of DsRed fluorescent protein (Shaner et al., 2004) mammalian codon-optimized
   2301..2350    +  misc_feature   MCS (fragment): multiple cloning site
   2367..2451    +  CDS            large T antigen (fragment): large T antigen from SV40 (simian virus 40)
   2474..2595    +  polyA_signal   SV40 poly(A) signal: SV40 polyadenylation signal
   2629..3057    -  rep_origin     f1 ori (sequence partly withheld): f1 bacteriophage origin of replication; arrow indicates direction of (+) strand synthesis
   3084..3188    +  promoter       AmpR promoter: bla
   3190..3547    +  promoter       SV40 promoter: SV40 enhancer and early promoter
   3582..4376    +  CDS            NeoR/KanR: aminoglycoside phosphotransferase from Tn5; aph(3')-II (or nptII); confers resistance to neomycin, kanamycin, and G418 (Geneticin®)
   4397..4549    +  CDS            ble (fragment): BLE_KLEPN - Experimental evidence at protein level: Swiss-Prot protein existence level 1. Binding protein with a strong affinity to the bleomycin family of antibiotics. Binds to CL990; an antimitotic-antibiotic compound. From Klebsiella pneumoniae.
   4608..4655    +  polyA_signal   HSV TK poly(A) signal: herpes simplex virus thymidine kinase polyadenylation signal (Cole and Stacy, 1985)
   4746..4762    -  polyA_signal   bGH poly(A) signal (fragment): bovine growth hormone polyadenylation signal
   4984..5572    +  rep_origin     ori: high-copy-number ColE1/pMB1/pBR322/pUC origin of replication
>Addgene plasmid #126517 | p-mCherry-C1-MerMAID5 | addgene full sequence | sequence record 245098 | Addgene NGS Result
TCAATTACGGGGTCATTAGTTCATAGCCCATATATGGAGTTCCGCGTTACATAACTTACGGTAAATGGCC
CGCCTGGCTGACCGCCCAACGACCCCCGCCCATTGACGTCAATAATGACGTATGTTCCCATAGTAACGCC
AATAGGGACTTTCCATTGACGTCAATGGGTGGAGTATTTACGGTAAACTGCCCACTTGGCAGTACATCAA
GTGTATCATATGCCAAGTACGCCCCCTATTGACGTCAATGACGGTAAATGGCCCGCCTGGCATTATGCCC
AGTACATGACCTTATGGGACTTTCCTACTTGGCAGTACATCTACGTATTAGTCATCGCTATTACCATGGT
GATGCGGTTTTGGCAGTACATCAATGGGCGTGGATAGCGGTTTGACTCACGGGGATTTCCAAGTCTCCAC
CCCATTGACGTCAATGGGAGTTTGTTTTGGCACCAAAATCAACGGGACTTTCCAAAATGTCGTAACAACT
CCGCCCCATTGACGCAAATGGGCGGTAGGCGTGTACGGTGGGAGGTCTATATAAGCAGAGCTGGTTTAGT
GAACCGTCAGATCCGCTAGCCACCATGTCTGATGAGTCTACTATGGTCCCTATCTACGCTACCTTCCAGC
TGTTTGCCGTCCTGATTACTGCTGCCACCCTGGTCTTTTATGTGTCTCAGCTGCGGAACGGCAATAAGGG
CGACTGGGAGCCCATCTACGTGAGCGGCGTGGAGTTCATCGCCTATCTGATGGCCCTGGTGCTGCCTGAT
GGCTACGCCTTCAGGTCCTTTCAGGACGATGCCGGCATCATCACCGTGCCCGTGTTCAGGTACGTGAGCT
GGCTGGCCACATGCCCAATCATCCTGAAGGTGCTGGTGACCGTGATCAGCCACGAGGACAATATCGACCA
GGATGTGATCCTGCGCCTGATGCTGCTGATCACATGGATCGAGCTGCTGGGCTTCATGGGCAGCATGTAC
GTGGGCATGATCAAGGTGTTCTTTATCGCCCTGGCCGTGATCCTGTGCATCTATATGTACTATATCATCT
GTATGACCTGGAACAAGAATCACCACGAGTCTCTGAGCCTGTCCTACAGGAAGGAGAGATTCGAGCTGAT
GTCCCTGCTGATGGTGTCTTGGATTCTGTTTCCAATCCTGTATATCGTGGGCCCCGAGTGTTTCGGCCTG
ATCTCTAATCAGTTTAGCATCATCGGCCACGTGATCGGCGACGTGATCTCCAAGAACCTGTGGGGCCTGA
TGGCCTGGAAGCTGAGGCTGAAGATCAAGGATGGCCAGCCCATGGGCCAAGTGAATCCTCTGAAGACAGT
GTCTAACGACGGCACCAATACAATGGAGAACTACCCCCTGGATAAGATCATCCAGACCTGGAAGGGCCGG
GAGTACGATCGCGAGAGCATCTATGAGAACGGCAGCTCCCTGCCTAAGACCCCATCCGAGACACCCCCTA
AGACCCCACCCAATAAGATGCTGGTGCACAACTTTCTGCTGGAGCACTATATGAAAACACGGGAGACAGC
CTACAATGAACGGAAAGATGCCGATGTGAGCGGGGGGGACCTGGGACCGGTGGTGAGCAAGGGCGAGGAG
GATAACATGGCCATCATCAAGGAGTTCATGCGCTTCAAGGTGCACATGGAGGGCTCCGTGAACGGCCACG
AGTTCGAGATCGAGGGCGAGGGCGAGGGCCGCCCCTACGAGGGCACCCAGACCGCCAAGCTGAAGGTGAC
CAAGGGTGGCCCCCTGCCCTTCGCCTGGGACATCCTGTCCCCTCAGTTCATGTACGGCTCCAAGGCCTAC
GTGAAGCACCCCGCCGACATCCCCGACTACTTGAAGCTGTCCTTCCCCGAGGGCTTCAAGTGGGAGCGCG
TGATGAACTTCGAGGACGGCGGCGTGGTGACCGTGACCCAGGACTCCTCCCTGCAGGACGGCGAGTTCAT
CTACAAGGTGAAGCTGCGCGGCACCAACTTCCCCTCCGACGGCCCCGTAATGCAGAAGAAGACCATGGGC
TGGGAGGCCTCCTCCGAGCGGATGTACCCCGAGGACGGCGCCCTGAAGGGCGAGATCAAGCAGAGGCTGA
AGCTGAAGGACGGCGGCCACTACGACGCTGAGGTCAAGACCACCTACAAGGCCAAGAAGCCCGTGCAGCT
GCCCGGCGCCTACAACGTCAACATCAAGTTGGACATCACCTCCCACAACGAGGACTACACCATCGTGGAA
CAGTACGAACGCGCCGAGGGCCGCCACTCCACCGGCGGCATGGACGAGCTGTACAAGTAAGAGCTCAAGC
TTCGAATTCTGCAGTCGACGGTACCGCGGGCCCGGGATCCACCGGATCTAGATAACTGATCATAATCAGC
CATACCACATTTGTAGAGGTTTTACTTGCTTTAAAAAACCTCCCACACCTCCCCCTGAACCTGAAACATA
AAATGAATGCAATTGTTGTTGTTAACTTGTTTATTGCAGCTTATAATGGTTACAAATAAAGCAATAGCAT
CACAAATTTCACAAATAAAGCATTTTTTTCACTGCATTCTAGTTGTGGTTTGTCCAAACTCATCAATGTA
TCTTAACGCGTAAATTGTAAGCGTTAATATTTTGTTAAAATTCGCGTTAAATTTTTGTTAAATCAGCTCA
TTTTTTAACCAATAGGCCGAAATCGGCAAAATCCCTTATAAATCAAAAGAATAGACCGAGATAGGGT
[37 nt withheld, positions 2728-2764]
AAAGAACGTGGACTCCAACGTCAAAGG
[49 nt withheld, positions 2792-2840]
T
[91 nt withheld, positions 2842-2932]
G
[124 nt withheld, positions 2934-3057]
CAGGTGGCACTTTTCGGGGAAATGTGCGCGGAACCCCTATTTGTTTATTTTTCTAAATACATTCAAATAT
GTATCCGCTCATGAGACAATAACCCTGATAAATGCTTCAATAATATTGAAAAAGGAAGAGTCCTGAGGCG
GAAAGAACCAGCTGTGGAATGTGTGTCAGTTAGGGTGTGGAAAGTCCCCAGGCTCCCCAGCAGGCAGAAG
TATGCAAAGCATGCATCTCAATTAGTCAGCAACCAGGTGTGGAAAGTCCCCAGGCTCCCCAGCAGGCAGA
AGTATGCAAAGCATGCATCTCAATTAGTCAGCAACCATAGTCCCGCCCCTAACTCCGCCCATCCCGCCCC
TAACTCCGCCCAGTTCCGCCCATTCTCCGCCCCATGGCTGACTAATTTTTTTTATTTATGCAGAGGCCGA
GGCCGCCTCGGCCTCTGAGCTATTCCAGAAGTAGTGAGGAGGCTTTTTTGGAGGCCTAGGCTTTTGCAAA
GATCGATCAAGAGACAGGATGAGGATCGTTTCGCATGATTGAACAAGATGGATTGCACGCAGGTTCTCCG
GCCGCTTGGGTGGAGAGGCTATTCGGCTATGACTGGGCACAACAGACAATCGGCTGCTCTGATGCCGCCG
TGTTCCGGCTGTCAGCGCAGGGGCGCCCGGTTCTTTTTGTCAAGACCGACCTGTCCGGTGCCCTGAATGA
ACTGCAAGACGAGGCAGCGCGGCTATCGTGGCTGGCCACGACGGGCGTTCCTTGCGCAGCTGTGCTCGAC
GTTGTCACTGAAGCGGGAAGGGACTGGCTGCTATTGGGCGAAGTGCCGGGGCAGGATCTCCTGTCATCTC
ACCTTGCTCCTGCCGAGAAAGTATCCATCATGGCTGATGCAATGCGGCGGCTGCATACGCTTGATCCGGC
TACCTGCCCATTCGACCACCAAGCGAAACATCGCATCGAGCGAGCACGTACTCGGATGGAAGCCGGTCTT
GTCGATCAGGATGATCTGGACGAAGAGCATCAGGGGCTCGCGCCAGCCGAACTGTTCGCCAGGCTCAAGG
CGAGCATGCCCGACGGCGAGGATCTCGTCGTGACCCATGGCGATGCCTGCTTGCCGAATATCATGGTGGA
AAATGGCCGCTTTTCTGGATTCATCGACTGTGGCCGGCTGGGTGTGGCGGACCGCTATCAGGACATAGCG
TTGGCTACCCGTGATATTGCTGAAGAGCTTGGCGGCGAATGGGCTGACCGCTTCCTCGTGCTTTACGGTA
TCGCCGCTCCCGATTCGCAGCGCATCGCCTTCTATCGCCTTCTTGACGAGTTCTTCTGAGCGGGACTCTG
GGGTTCGAAATGACCGACCAAGCGACGCCCAACCTGCCATCACGAGATTTCGATTCCACCGCCGCCTTCT
ATGAAAGGTTGGGCTTCGGAATCGTTTTCCGGGACGCCGGCTGGATGATCCTCCAGCGCGGGGATCTCAT
GCTGGAGTTCTTCGCCCACCCTAGGGGGAGGCTAACTGAAACACGGAAGGAGACAATACCGGAAGGAACC
CGCGCTATGACGGCAATAAAAAGACAGAATAAAACGCACGGTGTTGGGTCGTTTGTTCATAAACGCGGGG
TTCGGTCCCAGGGCTGGCACTCTGTCGATACCCCACCGAGACCCCATTGGGGCCAATACGCCCGCGTTTC
TTCCTTTTCCCCACCCCACCCCCCAAGTTCGGGTGAAGGCCCAGGGCTCGCAGCCAACGTCGGGGCGGCA
GGCCCTGCCATAGCCTCAGGTTACTCATATATACTTTAGATTGATTTAAAACTTCATTTTTAATTTAAAA
GGATCTAGGTGAAGATCCTTTTTGATAATCTCATGACCAAAATCCCTTAACGTGAGTTTTCGTTCCACTG
AGCGTCAGACCCCGTAGAAAAGATCAAAGGATCTTCTTGAGATCCTTTTTTTCTGCGCGTAATCTGCTGC
TTGCAAACAAAAAAACCACCGCTACCAGCGGTGGTTTGTTTGCCGGATCAAGAGCTACCAACTCTTTTTC
CGAAGGTAACTGGCTTCAGCAGAGCGCAGATACCAAATACTGTTCTTCTAGTGTAGCCGTAGTTAGGCCA
CCACTTCAAGAACTCTGTAGCACCGCCTACATACCTCGCTCTGCTAATCCTGTTACCAGTGGCTGCTGCC
AGTGGCGATAAGTCGTGTCTTACCGGGTTGGACTCAAGACGATAGTTACCGGATAAGGCGCAGCGGTCGG
GCTGAACGGGGGGTTCGTGCACACAGCCCAGCTTGGAGCGAACGACCTACACCGAACTGAGATACCTACA
GCGTGAGCTATGAGAAAGCGCCACGCTTCCCGAAGGGAGAAAGGCGGACAGGTATCCGGTAAGCGGCAGG
GTCGGAACAGGAGAGCGCACGAGGGAGCTTCCAGGGGGAAACGCCTGGTATCTTTATAGTCCTGTCGGGT
TTCGCCACCTCTGACTTGAGCGTCGATTTTTGTGATGCTCGTCAGGGGGGCGGAGCCTATGGAAAAACGC
CAGCAACGCGGCCTTTTTACGGTTCCTGGCCTTTTGCTGGCCTTTTGCTCACATGTTCTTTCCTGCGTTA
TCCCCTGATTCTGTGGATAACCGTATTACCGCCATGCATTAGTTATTAATAGTAA
