>Addgene plasmid #126517 | p-mCherry-C1-MerMAID5 | depositor partial sequence | sequence record 241947 | MerMAID5
ATGTCTGATGAGTCTACTATGGTCCCTATCTACGCTACCTTCCAGCTGTTTGCCGTCCTGATTACTGCTG
CCACCCTGGTCTTTTATGTGTCTCAGCTGCGGAACGGCAATAAGGGCGACTGGGAGCCCATCTACGTGAG
CGGCGTGGAGTTCATCGCCTATCTGATGGCCCTGGTGCTGCCTGATGGCTACGCCTTCAGGTCCTTTCAG
GACGATGCCGGCATCATCACCGTGCCCGTGTTCAGGTACGTGAGCTGGCTGGCCACATGCCCAATCATCC
TGAAGGTGCTGGTGACCGTGATCAGCCACGAGGACAATATCGACCAGGATGTGATCCTGCGCCTGATGCT
GCTGATCACATGGATCGAGCTGCTGGGCTTCATGGGCAGCATGTACGTGGGCATGATCAAGGTGTTCTTT
ATCGCCCTGGCCGTGATCCTGTGCATCTATATGTACTATATCATCTGTATGACCTGGAACAAGAATCACC
ACGAGTCTCTGAGCCTGTCCTACAGGAAGGAGAGATTCGAGCTGATGTCCCTGCTGATGGTGTCTTGGAT
TCTGTTTCCAATCCTGTATATCGTGGGCCCCGAGTGTTTCGGCCTGATCTCTAATCAGTTTAGCATCATC
GGCCACGTGATCGGCGACGTGATCTCCAAGAACCTGTGGGGCCTGATGGCCTGGAAGCTGAGGCTGAAGA
TCAAGGATGGCCAGCCCATGGGCCAAGTGAATCCTCTGAAGACAGTGTCTAACGACGGCACCAATACAAT
GGAGAACTACCCCCTGGATAAGATCATCCAGACCTGGAAGGGCCGGGAGTACGATCGCGAGAGCATCTAT
GAGAACGGCAGCTCCCTGCCTAAGACCCCATCCGAGACACCCCCTAAGACCCCACCCAATAAGATGCTGG
TGCACAACTTTCTGCTGGAGCACTATATGAAAACACGGGAGACAGCCTACAATGAACGGAAAGATGCCGA
TGTGAGCGGGGGGGACCTG
